>Addgene plasmid #76811 | PANK2 gRNA (BRDN0001162362) | addgene full sequence | sequence record 186552 | Addgene Assembled Sequence
CCCGGGTGCAAAGATGGATAAAGTTTTAAACAGAGAGGAATCTTTGCAGCTAATGGACCTTCTAGGTCTT
GAAAGGAGTGGGAATTGGCTCCGGTGCCCGTCAGTGGGCAGAGCGCACATCGCCCACAGTCCCCGAGAAG
TTGGGGGGAGGGGTCGGCAATTGATCCGGTGCCTAGAGAAGGTGGCGCGGGGTAAACTGGGAAAGTGATG
TCGTGTACTGGCTCCGCCTTTTTCCCGAGGGTGGGGGAGAACCGTATATAAGTGCAGTAGTCGCCGTGAA
CGTTCTTTTTCGCAACGGGTTTGCCGCCAGAACACAGGTAAGTGCCGTGTGTGGTTCCCGCGGGCCTGGC
CTCTTTACGGGTTATGGCCCTTGCGTGCCTTGAATTACTTCCACCTGGCTGCAGTACGTGATTCTTGATC
CCGAGCTTCGGGTTGGAAGTGGGTGGGAGAGTTCGAGGCCTTGCGCTTAAGGAGCCCCTTCGCCTCGTGC
TTGAGTTGAGGCCTGGCCTGGGCGCTGGGGCCGCCGCGTGCGAATCTGGTGGCACCTTCGCGCCTGTCTC
GCTGCTTTCGATAAGTCTCTAGCCATTTAAAATTTTTGATGACCTGCTGCGACGCTTTTTTTCTGGCAAG
ATAGTCTTGTAAATGCGGGCCAAGATCTGCACACTGGTATTTCGGTTTTTGGGGCCGCGGGCGGCGACGG
GGCCCGTGCGTCCCAGCGCACATGTTCGGCGAGGCGGGGCCTGCGAGCGCGGCCACCGAGAATCGGACGG
GGGTAGTCTCAAGCTGGCCGGCCTGCTCTGGTGCCTGGCCTCGCGCCGCCGTGTATCGCCCCGCCCTGGG
CGGCAAGGCTGGCCCGGTCGGCACCAGTTGCGTGAGCGGAAAGATGGCCGCTTCCCGGCCCTGCTGCAGG
GAGCTCAAAATGGAGGACGCGGCGCTCGGGAGAGCGGGCGGGTGAGTCACCCACACAAAGGAAAAGGGCC
TTTCCGTCCTCAGCCGTCGCTTCATGTGACTCCACGGAGTACCGGGCGCCGTCCAGGCACCTCGATTAGT
TCTCGAGCTTTTGGAGTACGTCGTCTTTAGGTTGGGGGGAGGGGTTTTATGCGATGGAGTTTCCCCACAC
TGAGTGGGTGGAGACTGAAGTTAGGCCAGCTTGGCACTTGATGTAATTCTCCTTGGAATTTGCCCTTTTT
GAGTTTGGATCTTGGTTCATTCTCAAGCCTCAGACAGTGGTTCAAAGTTTTTTTCTTCCATTTCAGGTGT
CGTGACGTACGGCCACCATGACCGAGTACAAGCCCACGGTGCGCCTCGCCACCCGCGACGACGTCCCCAG
GGCCGTACGCACCCTCGCCGCCGCGTTCGCCGACTACCCCGCCACGCGCCACACCGTCGATCCGGACCGC
CACATCGAGCGGGTCACCGAGCTGCAAGAACTCTTCCTCACGCGCGTCGGGCTCGACATCGGCAAGGTGT
GGGTCGCGGACGACGGCGCCGCCGTGGCGGTCTGGACCACGCCGGAGAGCGTCGAAGCGGGGGCGGTGTT
CGCCGAGATCGGCCCGCGCATGGCCGAGTTGAGCGGTTCCCGGCTGGCCGCGCAGCAACAGATGGAAGGC
CTCCTGGCGCCGCACCGGCCCAAGGAGCCCGCGTGGTTCCTGGCCACCGTCGGAGTCTCGCCCGACCACC
AGGGCAAGGGTCTGGGCAGCGCCGTCGTGCTCCCCGGAGTGGAGGCGGCCGAGCGCGCCGGGGTGCCCGC
CTTCCTGGAGACCTCCGCGCCCCGCAACCTCCCCTTCTACGAGCGGCTCGGCTTCACCGTCACCGCCGAC
GTCGAGGTGCCCGAAGGACCGCGCACCTGGTGCATGACCCGCAAGCCCGGTGCCTGAACGCGTTAAGTCG
ACAATCAACCTCTGGATTACAAAATTTGTGAAAGATTGACTGGTATTCTTAACTATGTTGCTCCTTTTAC
GCTATGTGGATACGCTGCTTTAATGCCTTTGTATCATGCTATTGCTTCCCGTATGGCTTTCATTTTCTCC
TCCTTGTATAAATCCTGGTTGCTGTCTCTTTATGAGGAGTTGTGGCCCGTTGTCAGGCAACGTGGCGTGG
TGTGCACTGTGTTTGCTGACGCAACCCCCACTGGTTGGGGCATTGCCACCACCTGTCAGCTCCTTTCCGG
GACTTTCGCTTTCCCCCTCCCTATTGCCACGGCGGAACTCATCGCCGCCTGCCTTGCCCGCTGCTGGACA
GGGGCTCGGCTGTTGGGCACTGACAATTCCGTGGTGTTGTCGGGGAAATCATCGTCCTTTCCTTGGCTGC
TCGCCTGTGTTGCCACCTGGATTCTGCGCGGGACGTCCTTCTGCTACGTCCCTTCGGCCCTCAATCCAGC
GGACCTTCCTTCCCGCGGCCTGCTGCCGGCTCTGCGGCCTCTTCCGCGTCTTCGCCTTCGCCCTCAGACG
AGTCGGATCTCCCTTTGGGCCGCCTCCCCGCGTCGACTTTAAGACCAATGACTTACAAGGCAGCTGTAGA
TCTTAGCCACTTTTTAAAAGAAAAGGGGGGACTGGAAGGGCTAATTCACTCCCAACGAAGACAAGATCTG
CTTTTTGCTTGTACTGGGTCTCTCTGGTTAGACCAGATCTGAGCCTGGGAGCTCTCTGGCTAACTAGGGA
ACCCACTGCTTAAGCCTCAATAAAGCTTGCCTTGAGTGCTTCAAGTAGTGTGTGCCCGTCTGTTGTGTGA
CTCTGGTAACTAGAGATCCCTCAGACCCTTTTAGTCAGTGTGGAAAATCTCTAGCAGTACGTATAGTAGT
TCATGTCATCTTATTATTCAGTATTTATAACTTGCAAAGAAATGAATATCAGAGAGTGAGAGGAACTTGT
TTATTGCAGCTTATAATGGTTACAAATAAAGCAATAGCATCACAAATTTCACAAATAAAGCATTTTTTTC
ACTGCATTCTAGTTGTGGTTTGTCCAAACTCATCAATGTATCTTATCATGTCTGGCTCTAGCTATCCCGC
CCCTAACTCCGCCCATCCCGCCCCTAACTCCGCCCAGTTCCGCCCATTCTCCGCCCCATGGCTGACTAAT
TTTTTTTATTTATGCAGAGGCCGAGGCCGCCTCGGCCTCTGAGCTATTCCAGAAGTAGTGAGGAGGCTTT
TTTGGAGGCCTAGGGACGTACCCAATTCGCCCTATAGTGAGTCGTATTACGCGCGCTCACTGGCCGTCGT
TTTACAACGTCGTGACTGGGAAAACCCTGGCGTTACCCAACTTAATCGCCTTGCAGCACATCCCCCTTTC
GCCAGCTGGCGTAATAGCGAAGAGGCCCGCACCGATCGCCCTTCCCAACAGTTGCGCAGCCTGAATGGCG
AATGGG
[124 nt withheld, positions 3367-3490]
C
[91 nt withheld, positions 3492-3582]
A
[49 nt withheld, positions 3584-3632]
CCTTTGACGTTGGAGTCCACGTTCTTT
[37 nt withheld, positions 3660-3696]
ACCCTATCTCGGTCTATTCTTTTGATTTATAAGGGATTTTGCCGATTTCGGCCTATTGGTTAAAAAATGA
GCTGATTTAACAAAAATTTAACGCGAATTTTAACAAAATATTAACGCTTACAATTTAGGTGGCACTTTTC
GGGGAAATGTGCGCGGAACCCCTATTTGTTTATTTTTCTAAATACATTCAAATATGTATCCGCTCATGAG
ACAATAACCCTGATAAATGCTTCAATAATATTGAAAAAGGAAGAGTATGAGTATTCAACATTTCCGTGTC
GCCCTTATTCCCTTTTTTGCGGCATTTTGCCTTCCTGTTTTTGCTCACCCAGAAACGCTGGTGAAAGTAA
AAGATGCTGAAGATCAGTTGGGTGCACGAGTGGGTTACATCGAACTGGATCTCAACAGCGGTAAGATCCT
TGAGAGTTTTCGCCCCGAAGAACGTTTTCCAATGATGAGCACTTTTAAAGTTCTGCTATGTGGCGCGGTA
TTATCCCGTATTGACGCCGGGCAAGAGCAACTCGGTCGCCGCATACACTATTCTCAGAATGACTTGGTTG
AGTACTCACCAGTCACAGAAAAGCATCTTACGGATGGCATGACAGTAAGAGAATTATGCAGTGCTGCCAT
AACCATGAGTGATAACACTGCGGCCAACTTACTTCTGACAACGATCGGAGGACCGAAGGAGCTAACCGCT
TTTTTGCACAACATGGGGGATCATGTAACTCGCCTTGATCGTTGGGAACCGGAGCTGAATGAAGCCATAC
CAAACGACGAGCGTGACACCACGATGCCTGTAGCAATGGCAACAACGTTGCGCAAACTATTAACTGGCGA
ACTACTTACTCTAGCTTCCCGGCAACAATTAATAGACTGGATGGAGGCGGATAAAGTTGCAGGACCACTT
CTGCGCTCGGCCCTTCCGGCTGGCTGGTTTATTGCTGATAAATCTGGAGCCGGTGAGCGTGGGTCTCGCG
GTATCATTGCAGCACTGGGGCCAGATGGTAAGCCCTCCCGTATCGTAGTTATCTACACGACGGGGAGTCA
GGCAACTATGGATGAACGAAATAGACAGATCGCTGAGATAGGTGCCTCACTGATTAAGCATTGGTAACTG
TCAGACCAAGTTTACTCATATATACTTTAGATTGATTTAAAACTTCATTTTTAATTTAAAAGGATCTAGG
TGAAGATCCTTTTTGATAATCTCATGACCAAAATCCCTTAACGTGAGTTTTCGTTCCACTGAGCGTCAGA
CCCCGTAGAAAAGATCAAAGGATCTTCTTGAGATCCTTTTTTTCTGCGCGTAATCTGCTGCTTGCAAACA
AAAAAACCACCGCTACCAGCGGTGGTTTGTTTGCCGGATCAAGAGCTACCAACTCTTTTTCCGAAGGTAA
CTGGCTTCAGCAGAGCGCAGATACCAAATACTGTTCTTCTAGTGTAGCCGTAGTTAGGCCACCACTTCAA
GAACTCTGTAGCACCGCCTACATACCTCGCTCTGCTAATCCTGTTACCAGTGGCTGCTGCCAGTGGCGAT
AAGTCGTGTCTTACCGGGTTGGACTCAAGACGATAGTTACCGGATAAGGCGCAGCGGTCGGGCTGAACGG
GGGGTTCGTGCACACAGCCCAGCTTGGAGCGAACGACCTACACCGAACTGAGATACCTACAGCGTGAGCT
ATGAGAAAGCGCCACGCTTCCCGAAGGGAGAAAGGCGGACAGGTATCCGGTAAGCGGCAGGGTCGGAACA
GGAGAGCGCACGAGGGAGCTTCCAGGGGGAAACGCCTGGTATCTTTATAGTCCTGTCGGGTTTCGCCACC
TCTGACTTGAGCGTCGATTTTTGTGATGCTCGTCAGGGGGGCGGAGCCTATGGAAAAACGCCAGCAACGC
GGCCTTTTTACGGTTCCTGGCCTTTTGCTGGCCTTTTGCTCACATGTTCTTTCCTGCGTTATCCCCTGAT
TCTGTGGATAACCGTATTACCGCCTTTGAGTGAGCTGATACCGCTCGCCGCAGCCGAACGACCGAGCGCA
GCGAGTCAGTGAGCGAGGAAGCGGAAGAGCGCCCAATACGCAAACCGCCTCTCCCCGCGCGTTGGCCGAT
TCATTAATGCAGCTGGCACGACAGGTTTCCCGACTGGAAAGCGGGCAGTGAGCGCAACGCAATTAATGTG
AGTTAGCTCACTCATTAGGCACCCCAGGCTTTACACTTTATGCTTCCGGCTCGTATGTTGTGTGGAATTG
TGAGCGGATAACAATTTCACACAGGAAACAGCTATGACCATGATTACGCCAAGCGCGCAATTAACCCTCA
CTAAAGGGAACAAAAGCTGGAGCTGCAAGCTTAATGTAGTCTTATGCAATACTCTTGTAGTCTTGCAACA
TGGTAACGATGAGTTAGCAACATGCCTTACAAGGAGAGAAAAAGCACCGTGCATGCCGATTGGTGGAAGT
AAGGTGGTACGATCGTGCCTTATTAGGAAGGCAACAGACGGGTCTGACATGGATTGGACGAACCACTGAA
TTGCCGCATTGCAGAGATATTGTATTTAAGTGCCTAGCTCGATACATAAACGGGTCTCTCTGGTTAGACC
AGATCTGAGCCTGGGAGCTCTCTGGCTAACTAGGGAACCCACTGCTTAAGCCTCAATAAAGCTTGCCTTG
AGTGCTTCAAGTAGTGTGTGCCCGTCTGTTGTGTGACTCTGGTAACTAGAGATCCCTCAGACCCTTTTAG
TCAGTGTGGAAAATCTCTAGCAGTGGCGCCCGAACAGGGACTTGAAAGCGAAAGGGAAACCAGAGGAGCT
CTCTCGACGCAGGACTCGGCTTGCTGAAGCGCGCACGGCAAGAGGCGAGGGGCGGCGACTGGTGAGTACG
CCAAAAATTTTGACTAGCGGAGGCTAGAAGGAGAGAGATGGGTGCGAGAGCGTCAGTATTAAGCGGGGGA
GAATTAGATCGCGATGGGAAAAAATTCGGTTAAGGCCAGGGGGAAAGAAAAAATATAAATTAAAACATAT
AGTATGGGCAAGCAGGGAGCTAGAACGATTCGCAGTTAATCCTGGCCTGTTAGAAACATCAGAAGGCTGT
AGACAAATACTGGGACAGCTACAACCATCCCTTCAGACAGGATCAGAAGAACTTAGATCATTATATAATA
CAGTAGCAACCCTCTATTGTGTGCATCAAAGGATAGAGATAAAAGACACCAAGGAAGCTTTAGACAAGAT
AGAGGAAGAGCAAAACAAAAGTAAGACCACCGCACAGCAAGCGGCCGCTGATCTTCAGACCTGGAGGAGG
AGATATGAGGGACAATTGGAGAAGTGAATTATATAAATATAAAGTAGTAAAAATTGAACCATTAGGAGTA
GCACCCACCAAGGCAAAGAGAAGAGTGGTGCAGAGAGAAAAAAGAGCAGTGGGAATAGGAGCTTTGTTCC
TTGGGTTCTTGGGAGCAGCAGGAAGCACTATGGGCGCAGCGTCAATGACGCTGACGGTACAGGCCAGACA
ATTATTGTCTGGTATAGTGCAGCAGCAGAACAATTTGCTGAGGGCTATTGAGGCGCAACAGCATCTGTTG
CAACTCACAGTCTGGGGCATCAAGCAGCTCCAGGCAAGAATCCTGGCTGTGGAAAGATACCTAAAGGATC
AACAGCTCCTGGGGATTTGGGGTTGCTCTGGAAAACTCATTTGCACCACTGCTGTGCCTTGGAATGCTAG
TTGGAGTAATAAATCTCTGGAACAGATTTGGAATCACACGACCTGGATGGAGTGGGACAGAGAAATTAAC
AATTACACAAGCTTAATACACTCCTTAATTGAAGAATCGCAAAACCAGCAAGAAAAGAATGAACAAGAAT
TATTGGAATTAGATAAATGGGCAAGTTTGTGGAATTGGTTTAACATAACAAATTGGCTGTGGTATATAAA
ATTATTCATAATGATAGTAGGAGGCTTGGTAGGTTTAAGAATAGTTTTTGCTGTACTTTCTATAGTGAAT
AGAGTTAGGCAGGGATATTCACCATTATCGTTTCAGACCCACCTCCCAACCCCGAGGGGACCCAGAGAGG
GCCTATTTCCCATGATTCCTTCATATTTGCATATACGATACAAGGCTGTTAGAGAGATAATTAGAATTAA
TTTGACTGTAAACACAAAGATATTAGTACAAAATACGTGACGTAGAAAGTAATAATTTCTTGGGTAGTTT
GCAGTTTTAAAATTATGTTTTAAAATGGACTATCATATGCTTACCGTAACTTGAAAGTATTTCGATTTCT
TGGCTTTATATATCTTGTGGAAAGGACGAAACACCGGATCGACTGGGCTCTTACAGGTTTTAGAGCTAGA
AATAGCAAGTTAAAATAAGGCTAGTCCGTTATCAACTTGAAAAAGTGGCACCGAGTCGGTGCTTTTTTAA
GCTTGGCGTAACTAGATCTTGAGACAAATGGCAGTATTCATCCACAATTTTAAAAGAAAAGGGGGGATTG
GGGGGTACAGTGCAGGGGAAAGAATAGTAGACATAATAGCAACAGACATACAAACTAAAGAATTACAAAA
ACAAATTACAAAAATTCAAAATTTTCGGGTTTATTACAGGGACAGCAGAGATCCACTTTGGCGCCGGCTC
GAGGGGG
Features (pLannotate 1.2.2; 29 found; start..end, strand, type, name):
     14..80      +  CDS            small t antigen (fragment): SV40 (simian virus 40) small t antigen
    106..317     +  promoter       EF-1α core promoter: core promoter for human elongation factor EF-1α
    318..1256    +  intron         EF-1α intron A: intron upstream of the start codon of human EF-1α
   1278..1877    +  CDS            PuroR (fragment): puromycin N-acetyltransferase; pac from Streptomyces; confers resistance to puromycin
   1893..2481    +  misc_feature   WPRE: woodchuck hepatitis virus posttranscriptional regulatory element
   2532..2551    +  misc_feature   cPPT/CTS (fragment): central polypurine tract and central termination sequence of HIV-1
   2553..2786    +  LTR            3' LTR (ΔU3): self-inactivating 3' long terminal repeat (LTR) from HIV-1
   2864..2985    +  polyA_signal   SV40 poly(A) signal: SV40 polyadenylation signal
   3025..3160    +  rep_origin     SV40 ori: SV40 origin of replication
   3181..3199    -  promoter       T7 promoter: promoter for bacteriophage T7 RNA polymerase
   3207..3362    +  CDS            lacZα (fragment): LacZα fragment of β-galactosidase; lacZ fragment
   3367..3795    +  rep_origin     f1 ori (sequence partly withheld): f1 bacteriophage origin of replication; arrow indicates direction of (+) strand synthesis
   3848..3952    +  promoter       AmpR promoter: bla
   3953..4813    +  CDS            AmpR: β-lactamase; bla; confers resistance to ampicillin, carbenicillin, and related antibiotics
   4984..5572    +  rep_origin     ori: high-copy-number ColE1/pMB1/pBR322/pUC origin of replication
   5755..5847    +  CDS            lacI (fragment): lac repressor; lacI; The lac repressor binds to the lac operator to inhibit transcription in E. coli. This inhibition can be relieved by adding lactose or isopropyl-β-D-thiogalactopyranoside (IPTG).
   5860..5881    +  protein_bind   CAP binding site: CAP binding activates transcription in the presence of cAMP. E. coli catabolite activator protein
   5896..5926    +  promoter       lac promoter: promoter for the E. coli lac operon
   5934..5950    +  protein_bind   lac operator: The lac repressor binds to the lac operator to inhibit transcription in E. coli. This inhibition can be relieved by adding lactose or isopropyl-β-D-thiogalactopyranoside (IPTG). lac repressor encoded by lacI
   5995..6013    +  promoter       T3 promoter: promoter for bacteriophage T3 RNA polymerase
   6041..6267    +  promoter       RSV promoter: Rous sarcoma virus enhancer/promoter
   6268..6448    +  LTR            5' LTR (truncated): truncated 5' long terminal repeat (LTR) from HIV-1
   6495..6620    +  misc_feature   HIV-1 Ψ: packaging signal of human immunodeficiency virus type 1
   6604..6967    +  CDS            HIV-1 gag (fragment): gag protein from human immunodeficiency virus 1; gag
   7113..7346    +  misc_feature   RRE: The Rev response element (RRE) of HIV-1 allows for Rev-dependent mRNA export from the nucleus to the cytoplasm.
   7723..7749    +  CDS            Rev (fragment): human immunodeficiency virus 1 (HIV-1) Rev protein; rev; enhances nuclear export of unspliced and incompletely spliced viral mRNAs
   7753..7993    +  promoter       U6 promoter: RNA polymerase III promoter for human U6 snRNA
   8023..8098    +  misc_RNA       gRNA scaffold: guide RNA scaffold for the Streptococcus pyogenes CRISPR/Cas9 system
   8154..8271    +  misc_feature   cPPT/CTS: central polypurine tract and central termination sequence of HIV-1
