[The description below was written by a language model from this plasmid's Addgene catalogue record and pLannotate feature annotations shown in this document.]
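Description:
PANK2 gRNA (BRDN0001162362) is a third-generation lentiviral CRISPR guide plasmid built on the lentiGuide-Puro backbone, carrying a single guide RNA directed against human PANK2 (designed against the reference transcript NM_153638.2). It is propagated in E. coli as a high-copy plasmid through a ColE1/pUC-type origin with ampicillin selection from the β-lactamase gene. The backbone also retains an f1 origin, an SV40 origin and poly(A) signal, and remnants of lac and T7/T3 promoter sequences.

The transfer cassette is framed by an RSV promoter fused to a truncated HIV-1 5' LTR, which makes genomic RNA production Tat-independent, and a self-inactivating ΔU3 3' LTR. Between them lie the Ψ packaging signal with a partial gag sequence, the Rev response element for nuclear export of the full-length viral RNA, and a central polypurine tract that aids nuclear import. The human U6 RNA polymerase III promoter drives the PANK2 spacer, which sits in the gap between the annotated promoter and the Streptococcus pyogenes Cas9 guide scaffold. Downstream, the EF-1α core promoter with its intron A expresses puromycin N-acetyltransferase for selection of transduced mammalian cells, followed by a WPRE to enhance transcript stability and expression.

The plasmid does not encode Cas9, so it is meant to be used with a separate Cas9 vector such as lentiCas9-Blast or in cells that already express Cas9. It is an individual clone associated with a human kinome gRNA library and is suited to knocking out PANK2 in human cells after lentiviral delivery and puromycin selection.
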