Addgene plasmid #76811: PANK2 gRNA (BRDN0001162362)
Purpose: 3rd generation lentiviral gRNA plasmid targeting human PANK2
Depositing lab: John Doench & David Root. Depositing organization: Broad Institute. Publication: Optimized sgRNA design to maximize activity and minimize off-target effects of CRISPR-Cas9. Doench JG, Fusi N, Sullender M, Hegde M, Vaimberg EW, Donovan KF, Smith I, Tothova Z, Wilen C, Orchard R, Virgin HW, Listgarten J, Root DE. Nat Biotechnol. 2016 Jan 18. doi: 10.1038/nbt.3437. PubMed 26780180.
Backbone
  Vector backbone: lentiGuide-Puro
  Backbone manufacturer: Zhang Lab (Addgene plasmid # 52963)
  Vector type: Mammalian Expression, Lentiviral, CRISPR
  Selectable markers: Puromycin
Growth in bacteria
  Bacterial resistance: Ampicillin, 100 μg/mL
  Growth temperature: 37°C
  Growth strain: DH5alpha
  Copy number: High Copy
Gene/Insert
  Gene/Insert name: PANK2 (alt name: NM_153638.2)
  gRNA/shRNA sequence: GATCGACTGGGCTCTTACAG
  Species: H. sapiens (human)
  Entrez Gene: PANK2 (a.k.a. C20orf48, HARP, HSS, NBIA1, PKAN)
  Promoter: hU6
  Cloning method: Unknown
  Sequencing primers: 5′ U6-F; 3′ pS2-R
Terms and licenses: Academic/Nonprofit Terms; Industry Terms: Not Available to Industry
Depositor comments: The gRNA was designed to target the following Genbank reference sequence(s): NM_153638.2. Note that this plasmid does NOT contain Cas9. It should be used in conjunction with lentiCas9-Blast (Addgene #52962) or otherwise with cell lines already expressing Cas9. Browse the full kinome gRNA library at http://www.addgene.org/pooled-library/broadgpp-human-kinome/ or visit http://www.broadinstitute.org/rnai/public/ for detailed protocols and information.
How to cite: PANK2 gRNA (BRDN0001162362) was a gift from John Doench & David Root (Addgene plasmid # 76811 ; http://n2t.net/addgene:76811 ; RRID:Addgene_76811)
