>Addgene plasmid #76811 | PANK2 gRNA (BRDN0001162362) | depositor partial sequence | sequence record 144271 | Target Sequence
GATCGACTGGGCTCTTACAG
