>Addgene plasmid #76811 | PANK2 gRNA (BRDN0001162362) | addgene partial sequence | sequence record 186551 | hU6-F
TAGAAAGTAATAATTTCTTGGGTAGTTTGCAGTTTTAAAATTATGTTTTAAAATGGACTATCATATGCTT
ACCGTAACTTGAAAGTATTTCGATTTCTTGGCTTTATATATCTTGTGGAAAGGACGAAACACCGGATCGA
CTGGGCTCTTACAGGTTTTAGAGCTAGAAATAGCAAGTTAAAATAAGGCTAGTCCGTTATCAACTTGAAA
AAGTGGCACCGAGTCGGTGCTTTTTTAAGCTTGGCGTAACTAGATCTTGAGACAAATGGCAGTATTCATC
CACAATTTTAAAAGAAAAGGGGGGATTGGGGGGTACAGTGCAGGGGAAAGAATAGTAGACATAATAGCAA
CAGACATACAAACTAAAGAATTACAAAAACAAATTACAAAAATTCAAAATTTTCGGGTTTATTACAGGGA
CAGCAGAGATCCACTTTGGCGCCGGCTCGAGGGGGCCCGGGTGCAAAGATGGATAAAGTTTTAAACAGAG
AGGAATCTTTGCAGCTAATGGACCTTCTAGGTCTTGAAAGGAGTGGGAATTGGCTCCGGTGCCCGTCAGT
GGGCAGAGCG
